Addgene plasmid #248918: pEGFP-C1-myo1e
Purpose: Expresses EGFP-tagged human myosin 1e in mammalian cells
Depositing lab: Mira Krendel & Mark Mooseker. Depositing organization: Yale University. Publication: Myosin 1E interacts with synaptojanin-1 and dynamin and is involved in endocytosis. Krendel M, Osterweil EK, Mooseker MS. FEBS Lett. 2007 Feb 20;581(4):644-50. doi: 10.1016/j.febslet.2007.01.021. Epub 2007 Jan 18. PubMed 17257598.
Backbone
  Vector backbone: pEGFP-C1
  Backbone manufacturer: Clontech
  Backbone size w/o insert (bp): 4500
  Total vector size (bp): 7800
  Vector type: Mammalian Expression
  Selectable markers: Neomycin (select with G418)
Growth in bacteria
  Bacterial resistance: Kanamycin, 50 μg/mL
  Growth temperature: 37°C
  Growth strain: DH5alpha
  Copy number: High Copy
Gene/Insert
  Gene/Insert name: Myo1e (alt name: Myosin 1e)
  Species: H. sapiens (human)
  Insert size (bp): 3324
  Entrez Gene: MYO1E (a.k.a. FSGS6, HuncM-IC, MYO1C)
  Promoter: CMV
  Tag / fusion protein: EGFP (N terminal on insert)
  Cloning method: Restriction Enzyme; 5′ cloning site SacI (unknown if destroyed); 3′ cloning site BamHI (unknown if destroyed)
  Sequencing primers: 5′ GCGAACGCGGGAGCTCTCACCATG; 3′ GTGTCGGATCCACGGGCACCTCAGA
Resource information
  A portion of this plasmid was derived from a plasmid made by: Matt Tyska, Mooseker lab
Terms and licenses: Academic/Nonprofit Terms; Industry Terms: Not Available to Industry
How to cite: pEGFP-C1-myo1e was a gift from Mira Krendel & Mark Mooseker (Addgene plasmid # 248918 ; http://n2t.net/addgene:248918 ; RRID:Addgene_248918)
