[The description below was written by a language model from this plasmid's Addgene catalogue record and pLannotate feature annotations shown in this document.]
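Description:
pEGFP-C1-myo1e is a mammalian expression plasmid built on the Clontech pEGFP-C1 backbone, carrying the full coding sequence of human myosin 1e (MYO1E), an insert of about 3.3 kb in a total construct of roughly 7.8 kb. The myosin cDNA was placed into the multiple cloning site downstream of EGFP using SacI and BamHI, so that the human cytomegalovirus immediate early enhancer/promoter drives a single fusion protein with EGFP at the N terminus of myosin 1e. In the sequenced record the whole expression unit lies on the reverse strand, with the MYO1E reading frame spanning the numbering origin. It is followed by the SV40 polyadenylation signal that terminates the transcript.

The plasmid is propagated in E. coli at high copy from a ColE1/pUC-type origin and also carries an f1 phage origin for single-stranded DNA production. A single Tn5 aminoglycoside phosphotransferase gene (NeoR/KanR) serves both hosts. A bacterial bla-type promoter gives kanamycin resistance in bacteria, while the adjacent SV40 enhancer/early promoter, together with the HSV TK polyadenylation signal, allows G418 selection of stably transfected mammalian cells. The short annotated fragments of ble, bGH poly(A) and SV40 large T antigen are most likely residual backbone sequences or chance matches rather than functional elements.

Myosin 1e is an unconventional, actin-based class I motor whose tail binds anionic phospholipid membranes and which is important for kidney podocyte function. This construct allows the protein to be expressed and visualised by fluorescence in mammalian cells. The associated publication used it in work on the interaction of myosin 1e with synaptojanin-1 and dynamin and its role in endocytosis.
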