Features (pLannotate 1.2.2; 15 found; start..end, strand, type, name):
    829..850     -  misc_feature   MCS (fragment): multiple cloning site
    851..1567    -  CDS            EGFP: EGFP is a basic (constitutively fluorescent) green fluorescent protein published in 1996, derived from Aequorea victoria. It is reported to be a rapidly-maturing weak dimer with moderate acid sensitivity.
   1612..1815    -  promoter       CMV promoter: human cytomegalovirus (CMV) immediate early promoter
   1816..1913    -  enhancer       CMV enhancer (fragment): human cytomegalovirus immediate early enhancer; contains an 18-bp deletion relative to the standard CMV enhancer
   2101..2689    -  rep_origin     ori: high-copy-number ColE1/pMB1/pBR322/pUC origin of replication
   2911..2927    +  polyA_signal   bGH poly(A) signal (fragment): bovine growth hormone polyadenylation signal
   3018..3065    -  polyA_signal   HSV TK poly(A) signal: herpes simplex virus thymidine kinase polyadenylation signal (Cole and Stacy, 1985)
   3124..3276    -  CDS            ble (fragment): BLE_KLEPN - Experimental evidence at protein level: Swiss-Prot protein existence level 1. Binding protein with a strong affinity to the bleomycin family of antibiotics. Binds to CL990; an antimitotic-antibiotic compound. From Klebsiella pneumoniae.
   3297..4091    -  CDS            NeoR/KanR: aminoglycoside phosphotransferase from Tn5; aph(3')-II (or nptII); confers resistance to neomycin, kanamycin, and G418 (Geneticin®)
   4126..4483    -  promoter       SV40 promoter: SV40 enhancer and early promoter
   4485..4589    -  promoter       AmpR promoter: bla
   4616..5044    +  rep_origin     f1 ori (sequence partly withheld): f1 bacteriophage origin of replication; arrow indicates direction of (+) strand synthesis
   5078..5199    -  polyA_signal   SV40 poly(A) signal: SV40 polyadenylation signal
   5222..5306    -  CDS            large T antigen (fragment): large T antigen from SV40 (simian virus 40)
   5341..823     -  CDS            MYO1E (across the origin): MYO1E_HUMAN - Also known as MYO1C. Experimental evidence at protein level: Swiss-Prot protein existence level 1. Myosins are actin-based motor molecules with ATPase activity. Unconventional myosins serve in intracellular movements. Their highly divergent tails bind to membranous compartments, which are then moved relative to actin filaments. Binds to membranes containing anionic phospholipids via its tail domain. Required for normal morphology of the glomerular basement membrane, normal development of foot processes by kidney podocytes and normal kidney function. In dendritic cells, may contro
>Addgene plasmid #248918 | pEGFP-C1-myo1e | addgene full sequence | sequence record 500741 | Addgene NGS Result
CCAGCGTTTGCTCTTCTGCAAAGATCCCAATCACATTCATGGCGTGCAGAGTTTCCTGAAACTCCCGCCT
GTCGTCAATGTCATCAACCTTGTATGAGCCCGAGAGGCTCAGGTAGTAATAATAGTCCATGCTGGTGATG
CCAAGGCTGTGTTTCTGCTCTGCAGAGGCGCCCTCGATGAGCTGGTAAAATATGTGAAAACTCCGCTCTC
CTGGGTTCCTCATCACCACCCTAGATTTTTCCAGAAGGAAGTTGGAGATCTTTCCACCATCTGGTTCCCC
ACCTGGACTGAACTGGATTTCAAAGTATTTTCCAAATCGGCTGGAGTTGTTGTTCCGGACGGTCTTGGCG
TTCCCGAAGGCCTCCAGCAGCGGGTTGGACTGCAGGATAATGTCCTTCACGTGCTGGACTTTGGTCCCTC
CTCCAGACACTCTGGAGATGTAGCTCATGATATATTTGGCAGCCACTGTTTTTCCAGCACCACTTTCACC
ACTGATAATGACGCACTGGTTCTCTCTGTCAATGATCATGTTTCTGTACATATTATCTGCAAGGGCATAG
ATATGTGGTGGGTTTTCATACTGTGCCGCTCCTTGGTACATTTCAATTTCCTTTTCCCCAAAATATGGCA
TCTGCTTGAAAGGGTTGACTGAGATTAATACAGATCCTATATATGTAAAAATGTAGTCATCCATGTATCT
CTTCTTCAGATTCTCCACGATGGAGTTCTCTGTGATCTTGGACAGTAGCACCATGTCGTCCACACCACTG
TGCTTGACATTGTGGCTTTGCCAGTGGTACTGGTAGACACCTTTGCTTCCCATGGTGAGAGCTCGAGATC
TGAGTCCGGACTTGTACAGCTCGTCCATGCCGAGAGTGATCCCGGCGGCGGTCACGAACTCCAGCAGGAC
CATGTGATCGCGCTTCTCGTTGGGGTCTTTGCTCAGGGCGGACTGGGTGCTCAGGTAGTGGTTGTCGGGC
AGCAGCACGGGGCCGTCGCCGATGGGGGTGTTCTGCTGGTAGTGGTCGGCGAGCTGCACGCTGCCGTCCT
CGATGTTGTGGCGGATCTTGAAGTTCACCTTGATGCCGTTCTTCTGCTTGTCGGCCATGATATAGACGTT
GTGGCTGTTGTAGTTGTACTCCAGCTTGTGCCCCAGGATGTTGCCGTCCTCCTTGAAGTCGATGCCCTTC
AGCTCGATGCGGTTCACCAGGGTGTCGCCCTCGAACTTCACCTCGGCGCGGGTCTTGTAGTTGCCGTCGT
CCTTGAAGAAGATGGTGCGCTCCTGGACGTAGCCTTCGGGCATGGCGGACTTGAAGAAGTCGTGCTGCTT
CATGTGGTCGGGGTAGCGGCTGAAGCACTGCACGCCGTAGGTCAGGGTGGTCACGAGGGTGGGCCAGGGC
ACGGGCAGCTTGCCGGTGGTGCAGATGAACTTCAGGGTCAGCTTGCCGTAGGTGGCATCGCCCTCGCCCT
CGCCGGACACGCTGAACTTGTGGCCGTTTACGTCGCCGTCCAGCTCGACCAGGATGGGCACCACCCCGGT
GAACAGCTCCTCGCCCTTGCTCACCATGGTGGCGACCGGTAGCGCTAGCGGATCTGACGGTTCACTAAAC
CAGCTCTGCTTATATAGACCTCCCACCGTACACGCCTACCGCCCATTTGCGTCAATGGGGCGGAGTTGTT
ACGACATTTTGGAAAGTCCCGTTGATTTTGGTGCCAAAACAAACTCCCATTGACGTCAATGGGGTGGAGA
CTTGGAAATCCCCGTGAGTCAAACCGCTATCCACGCCCATTGATGTACTGCCAAAACCGCATCACCATGG
TAATAGCGATGACTAATACGTAGATGTACTGCCAAGTAGGAAAGTCCCATAAGGTCATGTACTGGGCATA
ATGCCAGGCGGGCCATTTACCGTAAGTTATGTAACGCGGAACTCCATATATGGGCTATGAACTAATGACC
CCGTAATTGATTACTATTAATAACTAATGCATGGCGGTAATACGGTTATCCACAGAATCAGGGGATAACG
CAGGAAAGAACATGTGAGCAAAAGGCCAGCAAAAGGCCAGGAACCGTAAAAAGGCCGCGTTGCTGGCGTT
TTTCCATAGGCTCCGCCCCCCTGACGAGCATCACAAAAATCGACGCTCAAGTCAGAGGTGGCGAAACCCG
ACAGGACTATAAAGATACCAGGCGTTTCCCCCTGGAAGCTCCCTCGTGCGCTCTCCTGTTCCGACCCTGC
CGCTTACCGGATACCTGTCCGCCTTTCTCCCTTCGGGAAGCGTGGCGCTTTCTCATAGCTCACGCTGTAG
GTATCTCAGTTCGGTGTAGGTCGTTCGCTCCAAGCTGGGCTGTGTGCACGAACCCCCCGTTCAGCCCGAC
CGCTGCGCCTTATCCGGTAACTATCGTCTTGAGTCCAACCCGGTAAGACACGACTTATCGCCACTGGCAG
CAGCCACTGGTAACAGGATTAGCAGAGCGAGGTATGTAGGCGGTGCTACAGAGTTCTTGAAGTGGTGGCC
TAACTACGGCTACACTAGAAGAACAGTATTTGGTATCTGCGCTCTGCTGAAGCCAGTTACCTTCGGAAAA
AGAGTTGGTAGCTCTTGATCCGGCAAACAAACCACCGCTGGTAGCGGTGGTTTTTTTGTTTGCAAGCAGC
AGATTACGCGCAGAAAAAAAGGATCTCAAGAAGATCCTTTGATCTTTTCTACGGGGTCTGACGCTCAGTG
GAACGAAAACTCACGTTAAGGGATTTTGGTCATGAGATTATCAAAAAGGATCTTCACCTAGATCCTTTTA
AATTAAAAATGAAGTTTTAAATCAATCTAAAGTATATATGAGTAACCTGAGGCTATGGCAGGGCCTGCCG
CCCCGACGTTGGCTGCGAGCCCTGGGCCTTCACCCGAACTTGGGGGGTGGGGTGGGGAAAAGGAAGAAAC
GCGGGCGTATTGGCCCCAATGGGGTCTCGGTGGGGTATCGACAGAGTGCCAGCCCTGGGACCGAACCCCG
CGTTTATGAACAAACGACCCAACACCGTGCGTTTTATTCTGTCTTTTTATTGCCGTCATAGCGCGGGTTC
CTTCCGGTATTGTCTCCTTCCGTGTTTCAGTTAGCCTCCCCCTAGGGTGGGCGAAGAACTCCAGCATGAG
ATCCCCGCGCTGGAGGATCATCCAGCCGGCGTCCCGGAAAACGATTCCGAAGCCCAACCTTTCATAGAAG
GCGGCGGTGGAATCGAAATCTCGTGATGGCAGGTTGGGCGTCGCTTGGTCGGTCATTTCGAACCCCAGAG
TCCCGCTCAGAAGAACTCGTCAAGAAGGCGATAGAAGGCGATGCGCTGCGAATCGGGAGCGGCGATACCG
TAAAGCACGAGGAAGCGGTCAGCCCATTCGCCGCCAAGCTCTTCAGCAATATCACGGGTAGCCAACGCTA
TGTCCTGATAGCGGTCCGCCACACCCAGCCGGCCACAGTCGATGAATCCAGAAAAGCGGCCATTTTCCAC
CATGATATTCGGCAAGCAGGCATCGCCATGGGTCACGACGAGATCCTCGCCGTCGGGCATGCTCGCCTTG
AGCCTGGCGAACAGTTCGGCTGGCGCGAGCCCCTGATGCTCTTCGTCCAGATCATCCTGATCGACAAGAC
CGGCTTCCATCCGAGTACGTGCTCGCTCGATGCGATGTTTCGCTTGGTGGTCGAATGGGCAGGTAGCCGG
ATCAAGCGTATGCAGCCGCCGCATTGCATCAGCCATGATGGATACTTTCTCGGCAGGAGCAAGGTGAGAT
GACAGGAGATCCTGCCCCGGCACTTCGCCCAATAGCAGCCAGTCCCTTCCCGCTTCAGTGACAACGTCGA
GCACAGCTGCGCAAGGAACGCCCGTCGTGGCCAGCCACGATAGCCGCGCTGCCTCGTCTTGCAGTTCATT
CAGGGCACCGGACAGGTCGGTCTTGACAAAAAGAACCGGGCGCCCCTGCGCTGACAGCCGGAACACGGCG
GCATCAGAGCAGCCGATTGTCTGTTGTGCCCAGTCATAGCCGAATAGCCTCTCCACCCAAGCGGCCGGAG
AACCTGCGTGCAATCCATCTTGTTCAATCATGCGAAACGATCCTCATCCTGTCTCTTGATCGATCTTTGC
AAAAGCCTAGGCCTCCAAAAAAGCCTCCTCACTACTTCTGGAATAGCTCAGAGGCCGAGGCGGCCTCGGC
CTCTGCATAAATAAAAAAAATTAGTCAGCCATGGGGCGGAGAATGGGCGGAACTGGGCGGAGTTAGGGGC
GGGATGGGCGGAGTTAGGGGCGGGACTATGGTTGCTGACTAATTGAGATGCATGCTTTGCATACTTCTGC
CTGCTGGGGAGCCTGGGGACTTTCCACACCTGGTTGCTGACTAATTGAGATGCATGCTTTGCATACTTCT
GCCTGCTGGGGAGCCTGGGGACTTTCCACACCCTAACTGACACACATTCCACAGCTGGTTCTTTCCGCCT
CAGGACTCTTCCTTTTTCAATATTATTGAAGCATTTATCAGGGTTATTGTCTCATGAGCGGATACATATT
TGAATGTATTTAGAAAAATAAACAAATAGGGGTTCCGCGCACATTTCCCCGAAAAGTGCCACCTG
[124 nt withheld, positions 4616-4739]
C
[91 nt withheld, positions 4741-4831]
A
[49 nt withheld, positions 4833-4881]
CCTTTGACGTTGGAGTCCACGTTCTTT
[37 nt withheld, positions 4909-4945]
ACCCTATCTCGGTCTATTCTTTTGATTTATAAGGGATTTTGCCGATTTCGGCCTATTGGTTAAAAAATGA
GCTGATTTAACAAAAATTTAACGCGAATTTTAACAAAATATTAACGCTTACAATTTACGCGTTAAGATAC
ATTGATGAGTTTGGACAAACCACAACTAGAATGCAGTGAAAAAAATGCTTTATTTGTGAAATTTGTGATG
CTATTGCTTTATTTGTAACCATTATAAGCTGCAATAAACAAGTTAACAACAACAATTGCATTCATTTTAT
GTTTCAGGTTCAGGGGGAGGTGTGGGAGGTTTTTTAAAGCAAGTAAAACCTCTACAAATGTGGTATGGCT
GATTATGATCAGTTATCTAGATCCGGTGGATCCACGGGCACCTCAGATCTTGGTCACATAGTTGTTGGGG
AACAGGCCCTGCTTGCCTCGTAGTCGACCCGTCCACCAGCCAGAAGGATCTTCTTTGATAATATCAATAA
TGTCATTGGCATTAAAGCTGAGTTCGTCTGTGTCCTGAGCGTCATAGGCATACAAAGCCTTGCACTGTGG
CACCTGAGGCTTGGGCTTGGGCTGGGGCTTGGGTCTGCCCCCTGCTGGGGGAGGCCGACTGGTTGTTTGT
CTCCTGACCCCTGCAGCTCCCTGGTCCGGGACCTTGAGGAAATCCAGGCTCTCTGGCGTCTGTGACACTC
GGTCTGAACTGGTAGACTGCTGCCGAGGCAAGGGCGGGCGGGCCATGGAGGTGTACAGGCTTTTCTGATT
GGACCTCTGGCTTCCAGGAGCATGGGGATATGGCACATACTGGTTTCTGATGACTCCGTTCTGATGGTAT
CCTGGGGGAGGAGGGGCAGCTCTCACTGGGTAGTTGGCATTTTGAGTCCCACTGGAATAACCTGTATTTT
GGGTAGTGTTCCTTCTGGTAGGACGGGAGTTCTTGGGCAGTCCAGGTCCGATGCTGACCTGCAGCACTTT
GTTACTGGGCTTGAGGACAGCCAGGTCCCCAAACCCTTGGTGGAACTGCACTTGCCGGGAGCCCCCCGCA
CTCCAGGGGCCCCAGTTTTCCTTTTTCAACTTCAGTTCAAGCGTATTGCTGAATTTCAGAGGTAGTTGCT
TCTGGGTCTTCTCCTCGTAACGCTTTGCTAAGAGGCTTAGGAATTCAGTTTTGAAGACAGATTCAAGCAA
ACTGTCATACTCTTGCTCATGGAGAATAAAAATGTCATCCTGCATAGTACTGAGGGACACAGACAAGATC
CGTTCTATCTCGATTTTCCGCTTCAGGACTTCTTTCACCAGGCCCTTGTCTGGGCCCTGTTTGACTTTTT
CTCGTCCGATTAAGTACAAGCACTTTGGGGTAAGGAGCAGGTCTCGCTTTACACCCTTGAACCTCCTGTC
ATACTTGGTGACTGTGTCTGCGAAATCAATCCTCTCCCTCTTGCCCACGAACTGCTGGAGTTCTGGGTGC
TCTTCCATCCCAATATAATCCCCTATAAAGTTCCTGTTAATACTGTTTCTCCTTCTCTCCTTCTTGTTCA
ATAAGAGGTCTGAGGCTTCTTCTCTCATTTGAACGTATTTCTTCCGGGCCACGAATTTCCTCCATGATTT
CTGTATCACTCGAGCATACCCATCATACTTTCTCTCTCTCATCTCTTCTAAAAGAAATAGAGACTCGGGG
GCTTTGATGAACACTTTACTCCTCCCCAGCTGGAACTGGTCGCTGTCCATGTTGACCGACTGCAGCAGGT
GCAGGACGCCTTGCTTCTCCTCTCCCTGCCAAGAAGGCCAGGTGGCTTTGGTCAGAATGGCGTACCTCTG
TAGGAATTTTTGGAAGATGCGCCGATAGGCATAGCCAGCTCTTCTCACTCGAATGTTCTCTTTCAGACCC
AAATATTCGACTTGATGCTTTACCCTGCTTTCCTCCCAGTCTCTGGGCTTCTTGGTTTCGTTTGGCTTGA
TGCAGCGAATGTAGTGGGGCGTACATTTCATCAGGGTGCTCACAAGGTCATTGGCTTGTTTCTTTATTTT
GCTTCCGGCAGTAGTTGGGCGCCCTTTCTTGTCAGCCTGCAGATTTTCCGGAAATAAAGACTTTATGAAA
GGCAGCTCGCTGCTCTGCATAAGCTCGATGAGATCCATAAAAAGCACATCCCGGTTCCTTTCACAAAAGC
CATCCATGTCATAGGATACCTTCCCAGCATAATGATGAATGATGAAGCCTTGGTTCCAACTGTTGAAGTG
CTCATGACTCCCAATCTGCATCTGAAGTTTCTGGAGCAGCGTCTGATCTGCCCCCTCACCCACCGCATGC
ATCGTGGCGCACACGTCATCCAGGATGCTCATGATGCCAGGAGGGTTCACTTTGTTCTCTATGAGGTCAC
ATACGATTTTATTATTAAAGTACTCAATGGGTGTCCATCTTATTCCCTCTTGAACATATTCTTCCTGTTC
TGCCTTTAATGTCAGTTCAATAAAAATCTGCTGCAGTTTTTCATTAACAAAATTGATACAAAACTGTTCA
AAGCCATTTTTCTGGAATATTTCAAAGCCATAGATGTCTAGGACGCCAATGTTGTATTCTTCATGGTCTT
TCTCCATGGCTTTATTGATGGAATCTACCAAGAAATCAAAGACCCGGGCGTGCAGGGCCTTGGCGAGCGC
ATCCCGGGTGTAACAGGCCTGCTCTACGTTGAGGGTCACGTGGATGGATTCAGATTTGCCTCCCCACTTG
CTATCCATCTGCCGGCTTGTTAGCTTTTCTTTCAACCGGTCCTGGTTTATCCCTAGCAGATATGCAGGAA
AAGCTAAAAACTCTTCACTCTCCACAGCCGCGTAGTTGCCAACTTCTTTGAAGCTGATGTTTCCCAGGTG
GAGAATACCCGCCACTATCTGCAACA
